>Addgene plasmid #237653 | pRK5_msfGFP-HMGB1-Shuffled 5 | addgene full sequence | sequence record 471734 | Addgene NGS Result
TTCGAGCTCGCCCGACATTGATTATTGACTAGTTATTAATAGTAATCAATTACGGGGTCATTAGTTCATA
GCCCATATATGGAGTTCCGCGTTACATAACTTACGGTAAATGGCCCGCCTGGCTGACCGCCCAACGACCC
CCGCCCATTGACGTCAATAATGACGTATGTTCCCATAGTAACGCCAATAGGGACTTTCCATTGACGTCAA
TGGGTGGAGTATTTACGGTAAACTGCCCACTTGGCAGTACATCAAGTGTATCATATGCCAAGTACGCCCC
CTATTGACGTCAATGACGGTAAATGGCCCGCCTGGCATTATGCCCAGTACATGACCTTATGGGACTTTCC
TACTTGGCAGTACATCTACGTATTAGTCATCGCTATTACCATGGTGATGCGGTTTTGGCAGTACATCAAT
GGGCGTGGATAGCGGTTTGACTCACGGGGATTTCCAAGTCTCCACCCCATTGACGTCAATGGGAGTTTGT
TTTGGCACCAAAATCAACGGGACTTTCCAAAATGTCGTAACAACTCCGCCCCATTGACGCAAATGGGCGG
TAGGCGTGTACGGTGGGAGGTCTATATAAGCAGAGCTCGTTTAGTGAACCGTCAGATCGCCTGGAGACGC
CATCCACGCTGTTTTGACCTCCATAGAAGACACCGGGACCGATCCAGCCTCCGCGGCCGGGAACGGTGCA
TTGGAACGCGGATTCCCCGTGCCAAGAGTGACGTAAGTACCGCCTATAGAGTCTATAGGCCCACCCCCTT
GGCTTCGTTAGAACGCGGCTACAATTAATACATAACCTTATGTATCATACACATACGATTTAGGTGACAC
TATAGAATAACATCCACTTTGCCTTTCTCTCCACAGGTGTCCACTCCCAGGTCCAACTGCACCTCGGTTC
TATCGATTGAATTCGTACCGGTGCCACCATGGTGAGCAAGGGCGAGGAGCTGTTCACCGGGGTGGTGCCC
ATCCTGGTCGAGCTGGACGGCGACGTAAACGGCCACAAGTTCAGCGTGCGCGGCGAGGGCGAGGGCGATG
CCACCAACGGCAAGCTGACCCTGAAGTTCATCTGCACCACCGGCAAGCTGCCCGTGCCCTGGCCCACCCT
CGTGACCACCCTGACCTACGGCGTGCAGTGCTTCAGCCGCTACCCCGACCACATGAAGCAGCACGACTTC
TTCAAGTCCGCCATGCCCGAAGGCTACGTCCAGGAGCGCACCATCTCCTTCAAGGACGACGGCACCTACA
AGACCCGCGCCGAGGTGAAGTTCGAGGGCGACACCCTGGTGAACCGCATCGAGCTGAAGGGCATCGACTT
CAAGGAGGACGGCAACATCCTGGGGCACAAGCTGGAGTACAACTTCAACAGCCACAACGTCTATATCACG
GCCGACAAGCAGAAGAACGGCATCAAGGCGAACTTCAAGATCCGCCACAACGTCGAGGACGGCAGCGTGC
AGCTCGCCGACCACTACCAGCAGAACACCCCCATCGGCGACGGCCCCGTGCTGCTGCCCGACAACCACTA
CCTGAGCACCCAGTCCAAGCTGAGCAAAGACCCCAACGAGAAGCGCGATCACATGGTCCTGCTGGAGTTC
GTGACCGCCGCCGGGATCACTCTCGGCATGGACGAGCTGTACACGGCGATGGGCAAAGGAGATCCTAAGA
AGCCGAGAGGCAAAATGTCATCATATGCATTTTTTGTGCAAACTTGTCGGGAGGAGCATAAGAAGAAGCA
CCCAGATGCTTCAGTCAACTTCTCAGAGTTTTCTAAGAAGTGCTCAGAGAGGTGGAAGACCATGTCTGCT
AAAGAGAAAGGAAAATTTGAAGATATGGCAAAAGCGGACAAGGCCCGTTATGAAAGAGAAATGAAAACCT
ATATCCCTCCCAAAGGGGAGACAAAAAAGAAGTTCAAGGATCCCAATGCACCCAAGAGGCCTCCTTCGGC
CTTCTTCCTCTTCTGCTCTGAGTATCGCCCAAAAATCAAAGGAGAACATCCTGGCCTGTCCATTGGTGAT
GTTGCGAAGAAACTGGGAGAGATGTGGAATAACACTGCTGCAGATGACAAGCAGCCTTATGAAAAGAAGG
CTGCGAAGCTGAAGGAAAAATATGAAAAGGATATTGCTGCATATCGAGCTAAAGGAAAGCCTGATGCAGC
AAAAAAGGGAGTTGTCAAGGCTGAAAAAAGCAAGAAAAGGAAGAGGAGGAAGATGAGGAAGATGAAGAGG
ATGAGGAGGAGGAGGAAGATGAAGAAGATGAAGATGAAGAAGAAGATGATGTTGGCGCTAAAGTCCTGTT
TCGTTATGATGCAGCTATTCTTCAATTAATCTAGAGTCGACCTGCAGAAGCTTGGCCGCCATGGCCCAAC
TTGTTTATTGCAGCTTATAATGGTTACAAATAAAGCAATAGCATCACAAATTTCACAAATAAAGCATTTT
TTTCACTGCATTCTAGTTGTGGTTTGTCCAAACTCATCAATGTATCTTATCATGTCTGGATCGGGAATTA
ATTCGGCGCAGCACCATGGCCTGAAATAACCTCTGAAAGAGGAACTTGGTTAGGTACCTTCTGAGGCGGA
AAGAACCAGCTGTGGAATGTGTGTCAGTTAGGGTGTGGAAAGTCCCCAGGCTCCCCAGCAGGCAGAAGTA
TGCAAAGCATGCATCTCAATTAGTCAGCAACCAGGTGTGGAAAGTCCCCAGGCTCCCCAGCAGGCAGAAG
TATGCAAAGCATGCATCTCAATTAGTCAGCAACCATAGTCCCGCCCCTAACTCCGCCCATCCCGCCCCTA
ACTCCGCCCAGTTCCGCCCATTCTCCGCCCCATGGCTGACTAATTTTTTTTATTTATGCAGAGGCCGAGG
CCGCCTCGGCCTCTGAGCTATTCCAGAAGTAGTGAGGAGGCTTTTTTGGAGGCCTAGGCTTTTGCAAAAA
GCTGTTAACAGCTTGGCACTGGCCGTCGTTTTACAACGTCGTGACTGGGAAAACCCTGGCGTTACCCAAC
TTAATCGCCTTGCAGCACATCCCCCTTTCGCCAGCTGGCGTAATAGCGAAGAGGCCCGCACCGATCGCCC
TTCCCAACAGTTGCGCAGCCTGAATGGCGAATGGCGCCTGATGCGGTATTTTCTCCTTACGCATCTGTGC
GGTATTTCACACCGCATA
[142 nt withheld, positions 3169-3310]
C
[141 nt withheld, positions 3312-3452]
CCTTTGACGTTGGAGTCCACGTTCTTT
[37 nt withheld, positions 3480-3516]
ACCCTATCTCGGGCTATTCTTTTGATTTATAAGGGATTTTGCCGATTTCGGCCTATTGGTTAAAAAATGA
GCTGATTTAACAAAAATTTAACGCGAATTTTAACAAAATATTAACGTTTACAATTTTATGGTGCACTCTC
AGTACAATCTGCTCTGATGCCGCATAGTTAAGCCAGCCCCGACACCCGCCAACACCCGCTGACGCGCCCT
GACGGGCTTGTCTGCTCCCGGCATCCGCTTACAGACAAGCTGTGACCGTCTCCGGGAGCTGCATGTGTCA
GAGGTTTTCACCGTCATCACCGAAACGCGCGAGACGAAAGGGCCTCGTGATACGCCTATTTTTATAGGTT
AATGTCATGATAATAATGGTTTCTTAGACGTCAGGTGGCACTTTTCGGGGAAATGTGCGCGGAACCCCTA
TTTGTTTATTTTTCTAAATACATTCAAATATGTATCCGCTCATGAGACAATAACCCTGATAAATGCTTCA
ATAATATTGAAAAAGGAAGAGTATGAGTATTCAACATTTCCGTGTCGCCCTTATTCCCTTTTTTGCGGCA
TTTTGCCTTCCTGTTTTTGCTCACCCAGAAACGCTGGTGAAAGTAAAAGATGCTGAAGATCAGTTGGGTG
CACGAGTGGGTTACATCGAACTGGATCTCAACAGCGGTAAGATCCTTGAGAGTTTTCGCCCCGAAGAACG
TTTTCCAATGATGAGCACTTTTAAAGTTCTGCTATGTGGCGCGGTATTATCCCGTATTGACGCCGGGCAA
GAGCAACTCGGTCGCCGCATACACTATTCTCAGAATGACTTGGTTGAGTACTCACCAGTCACAGAAAAGC
ATCTTACGGATGGCATGACAGTAAGAGAATTATGCAGTGCTGCCATAACCATGAGTGATAACACTGCGGC
CAACTTACTTCTGACAACGATCGGAGGACCGAAGGAGCTAACCGCTTTTTTGCACAACATGGGGGATCAT
GTAACTCGCCTTGATCGTTGGGAACCGGAGCTGAATGAAGCCATACCAAACGACGAGCGTGACACCACGA
TGCCTGTAGCAATGGCAACAACGTTGCGCAAACTATTAACTGGCGAACTACTTACTCTAGCTTCCCGGCA
ACAATTAATAGACTGGATGGAGGCGGATAAAGTTGCAGGACCACTTCTGCGCTCGGCCCTTCCGGCTGGC
TGGTTTATTGCTGATAAATCTGGAGCCGGTGAGCGTGGGTCTCGCGGTATCATTGCAGCACTGGGGCCAG
ATGGTAAGCCCTCCCGTATCGTAGTTATCTACACGACGGGGAGTCAGGCAACTATGGATGAACGAAATAG
ACAGATCGCTGAGATAGGTGCCTCACTGATTAAGCATTGGTAACTGTCAGACCAAGTTTACTCATATATA
CTTTAGATTGATTTAAAACTTCATTTTTAATTTAAAAGGATCTAGGTGAAGATCCTTTTTGATAATCTCA
TGACCAAAATCCCTTAACGTGAGTTTTCGTTCCACTGAGCGTCAGACCCCGTAGAAAAGATCAAAGGATC
TTCTTGAGATCCTTTTTTTCTGCGCGTAATCTGCTGCTTGCAAACAAAAAAACCACCGCTACCAGCGGTG
GTTTGTTTGCCGGATCAAGAGCTACCAACTCTTTTTCCGAAGGTAACTGGCTTCAGCAGAGCGCAGATAC
CAAATACTGTTCTTCTAGTGTAGCCGTAGTTAGGCCACCACTTCAAGAACTCTGTAGCACCGCCTACATA
CCTCGCTCTGCTAATCCTGTTACCAGTGGCTGCTGCCAGTGGCGATAAGTCGTGTCTTACCGGGTTGGAC
TCAAGACGATAGTTACCGGATAAGGCGCAGCGGTCGGGCTGAACGGGGGGTTCGTGCACACAGCCCAGCT
TGGAGCGAACGACCTACACCGAACTGAGATACCTACAGCGTGAGCTATGAGAAAGCGCCACGCTTCCCGA
AGGGAGAAAGGCGGACAGGTATCCGGTAAGCGGCAGGGTCGGAACAGGAGAGCGCACGAGGGAGCTTCCA
GGGGGAAACGCCTGGTATCTTTATAGTCCTGTCGGGTTTCGCCACCTCTGACTTGAGCGTCGATTTTTGT
GATGCTCGTCAGGGGGGCGGAGCCTATGGAAAAACGCCAGCAACGCGGCCTTTTTACGGTTCCTGGCCTT
TTGCTGGCCTTTTGCTCACATGTTCTTTCCTGCGTTATCCCCTGATTCTGTGGATAACCGTATTACCGCC
TTTGAGTGAGCTGATACCGCTCGCCGCAGCCGAACGACCGAGCGCAGCGAGTCAGTGAGCGAGGAAGCGG
AAGAGCGCCCAATACGCAAACCGCCTCTCCCCGCGCGTTGGCCGATTCATTAATGCAGCTGGCACGACAG
GTTTCCCGACTGGAAAGCGGGCAGTGAGCGCAACGCAATTAATGTGAGTTAGCTCACTCATTAGGCACCC
CAGGCTTTACACTTTATGCTTCCGGCTCGTATGTTGTGTGGAATTGTGAGCGGATAACAATTTCACACAG
GAAACAGCTATGACATGATTACGAATTAA
Features (pLannotate 1.2.2; 22 found; start..end, strand, type, name):
     14..393     +  enhancer       CMV enhancer: human cytomegalovirus immediate early enhancer
    394..597     +  promoter       CMV promoter: human cytomegalovirus (CMV) immediate early promoter
    733..776     +  intron         CMV intron (fragment): modified intron A from human cytomegalovirus
    828..846     +  promoter       SP6 promoter: promoter for bacteriophage SP6 RNA polymerase
    850..887     +  CDS            IgH signal sequence (fragment): signal sequence from the mouse immunoglobulin heavy chain variable region
    939..1653    +  CDS            SiriusGFP (fragment): enhanced GFP (EGFP) derivative that exhibits robust folding and enhanced photostability (Zhong et al., 2019) mammalian codon-optimized
   1659..2201    +  CDS            HMGB1 (fragment): HMGB1_BOVIN - Also known as HMG1. Experimental evidence at protein level: Swiss-Prot protein existence level 1. In the extracellular compartment (following either active secretion or passive release)involved in regulation of the inflammatory response. Fully reduced HGMB1 (which subsequently gets oxidized after release) in association with CXCL12 mediates the recruitment of inflammatory cells during the initial phase of tissue injury; the CXCL12:HMGB1 complex triggers CXCR4 homodimerization (By similarity). Induces the migration of monocyte-derived immature dendritic cells and seems to regulate
   2340..2357    +  misc_feature   MCS (fragment): pUC18/19 multiple cloning site
   2378..2512    +  polyA_signal   SV40 poly(A) signal: SV40 polyadenylation signal
   2581..2938    +  promoter       SV40 promoter: SV40 enhancer and early promoter
   2957..3111    +  CDS            lacZα (fragment): LacZα fragment of β-galactosidase; lacZ fragment
   3117..3168    -  misc_feature   bom (fragment): basis of mobility region from pBR322
   3187..3567    +  rep_origin     M13 ori (sequence partly withheld): M13 bacteriophage origin of replication; arrow indicates direction of (+) strand synthesis
   3643..3692    -  misc_feature   bom (fragment): basis of mobility region from pBR322
   3794..3829    -  CDS            rop (fragment): Rop protein, which maintains plasmids at low copy number; rop
   3924..4028    +  promoter       AmpR promoter: bla
   4029..4889    +  CDS            AmpR: β-lactamase; bla; confers resistance to ampicillin, carbenicillin, and related antibiotics
   5060..5648    +  rep_origin     ori: high-copy-number ColE1/pMB1/pBR322/pUC origin of replication
   5831..5923    +  CDS            lacI (fragment): lac repressor; lacI; The lac repressor binds to the lac operator to inhibit transcription in E. coli. This inhibition can be relieved by adding lactose or isopropyl-β-D-thiogalactopyranoside (IPTG).
   5936..5957    +  protein_bind   CAP binding site: CAP binding activates transcription in the presence of cAMP. E. coli catabolite activator protein
   5972..6002    +  promoter       lac promoter: promoter for the E. coli lac operon
   6010..6026    +  protein_bind   lac operator: The lac repressor binds to the lac operator to inhibit transcription in E. coli. This inhibition can be relieved by adding lactose or isopropyl-β-D-thiogalactopyranoside (IPTG). lac repressor encoded by lacI
