[The description below was written by a language model from this plasmid's Addgene catalogue record and pLannotate feature annotations shown in this document.]
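Description:
pRK5_msfGFP-HMGB1-Shuffled 5 is a mammalian expression plasmid built on the pRK5 backbone for overexpressing a fluorescently tagged variant of human HMGB1. It is about 6.1 kb and is maintained in E. coli at high copy through a ColE1/pUC-type origin, with selection by the β-lactamase (AmpR) gene conferring ampicillin resistance. The backbone also carries an M13 phage origin, which allows single-stranded DNA production. It also carries various cloning-vector remnants (lac promoter/operator, and fragments of lacZα, lacI, rop and bom) that play no role in expression of the insert.

Expression in mammalian cells is driven by the human cytomegalovirus immediate early enhancer and promoter. These are followed by a fragment of CMV intron A, an SP6 promoter that could support in vitro transcription, and a short match to an immunoglobulin heavy chain signal sequence that appears to be part of the pRK5 leader region. The open reading frame begins with monomeric superfolder GFP (msfGFP), which the automated annotation labels as a related GFP derivative. It is fused to the N terminus of the HMGB1-derived insert, and transcripts end at an SV40 polyadenylation signal. An SV40 enhancer/early promoter region lies downstream; no mammalian selection marker is annotated.

The annotation recognises only part of the insert as HMGB1, with the best match to the highly similar bovine protein. This fits the "Shuffled 5" name, which suggests that one region has a rearranged sequence, although the record does not say which residues were shuffled. The associated publication concerns probing biomolecular condensate microenvironments, so the construct probably serves for imaging how this sequence variant affects HMGB1 localisation or condensate behaviour in transfected cells.
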