Addgene plasmid #237653: pRK5_msfGFP-HMGB1-Shuffled 5
Purpose: For overexpression of msfGFP-HMGB1-Shuffled 5
Depositing lab: Denes Hnisz. Depositing organization: Max Planck Institute for Molecular Genetics. Publication: Probing condensate microenvironments with a micropeptide killswitch. Zhang Y, Stoppelkamp I, Fernandez-Pernas P, Allram M, Charman M, Magalhaes AP, Piedavent-Salomon M, Sommer G, Sung YC, Meyer K, Grams N, Halko E, Dongre S, Meierhofer D, Malszycki M, Ilik IA, Aktas T, Kraushar ML, Vastenhouw N, Weitzman MD, Grebien F, Niskanen H, Hnisz D. Nature. 2025 Jun 4. doi: 10.1038/s41586-025-09141-5. PubMed 40468084.
Backbone
  Vector backbone: pRK5
  Vector type: Mammalian Expression
Growth in bacteria
  Bacterial resistance: Ampicillin, 100 μg/mL
  Growth temperature: 37°C
  Growth strain: DH5alpha
  Copy number: High Copy
Gene/Insert
  Gene/Insert name: HMGB1-Shuffled 5
  Species: H. sapiens (human)
  Entrez Gene: HMGB1 (a.k.a. HMG-1, HMG1, HMG3, SBP-1)
  Tag / fusion protein: msfGFP (N terminal on insert)
  Cloning method: Gibson Cloning
Terms and licenses: Academic/Nonprofit Terms; Industry Terms: Not Available to Industry
How to cite: pRK5_msfGFP-HMGB1-Shuffled 5 was a gift from Denes Hnisz (Addgene plasmid # 237653 ; http://n2t.net/addgene:237653 ; RRID:Addgene_237653)
